>Addgene plasmid #164264 | pTTCC | addgene full sequence | sequence record 326091 | Addgene NGS Result
ACGAAAACTCACGTTAAGGGATTTTGGTCATGAATTCGCTAGAGTCGACCCCGGGGCGCGAGGGGAGGAG
GGCTCGAGGCCCCCCTCTTGCAAGCGCTTTCAACAGATGCTATACTCCCGGGCAAAGATGACCAAGGCTC
GCCCCACCATCGCCGAAACTAGTTCTTGGAGGAGAAACGCATATGCGCTACAAGATCGGCCTGGACATCG
GCATCACCAGCGTGGGCTGGGCGGTGATCAACCTCGATATTCCGCGGATCGAGGACCTGGGTGTCCGGAT
TTTCGATCGCGCCGAAAATCCGCAAACGGGAGAAAGCCTGGCCCTGCCCCGTCGGCTGGCGCGCAGCGCC
CGGCGTCGCCTCCGCCGCCGGAAACATCGCCTGGAACGCATTCGCCGTCTGATCATCCGGGAAGGGATCC
TGACGAAGGAGGAGCTGGACAAGCTGTTTGAGGAGAAGCACGAGATCGATGTCTGGCAGCTCCGGGTGGA
GGCGCTGGACCGGAAGCTCAACAACGACGAGCTGGCGCGGGTCCTGCTGCATCTGGCCAAGCGCCGGGGC
TTCAAAAGCAACCGCAAGTCGGAACGCTCGAACAAGGAGAACTCGACGATGCTGAAGCACATCGAGGAGA
ACCGCGCCATCCTGTCCTCGTATCGCACCGTCGGCGAGATGATCGTGAAAGACCCGAAGTTTGCCCTGCA
CAAACGTAACAAGGGCGAGAACTACACCAATACCATTGCCCGCGACGACCTGGAGCGGGAGATCCGGCTC
ATCTTCTCGAAGCAGCGCGAATTTGGGAACATGTCGTGCACCGAGGAGTTCGAGAACGAATACATTGCCA
TCTGGGCCTCGCAGCGGCCGGTGGCGTCGAAGGACGACATTGAGAAGAAGGTGGGGTTCTGCACGTTCGA
ACCGAAGGAGAAGCGGGCGCCGAAAGCCACGTACACGTTCCAGTCGTTCATCGCGTGGGAGCACATCAAC
AAACTCCGGCTGATCTCGCCGTCGGGGACCCGCGGCCTGACGGATGAGGAACGGCGCCTCCTGTACGAGC
AGGCCTTCCAGAAGAACAAGATCACGTACCACGACATCCGCACGCTGCTGCACCTGCCGGATGATACGTA
TTTTAAGGGCATTGTGTATGACCGTGGCGAGTCGCGGAAACAGAACGAGAACATCCGGTTCCTGGAGCTC
GACGCGTACCACCAAATCCGGAAGGCCGTGGACAAAGTGTACGGCAAAGGCAAATCGTCCTCCTTCCTGC
CGATCGACTTCGATACCTTCGGATATGCCCTGACCCTGTTCAAAGACGACGCGGACATTCGGAGCTATCT
CCGGAACGAATACGAGCAGAACGGTAAACGCATGCCGAACCTGGCCAACAAGGTCTACGACAATGAACTC
ATCGAAGAACTGCTCAACCTGTCCTTCACGAAGTTTGGCCACCTGAGCCTGAAGGCCCTGCGCAGCATCC
TCCCCTACATGGAGCAGGGCGAAGTGTACAGCTCGGCCTGTGAGCGCGCGGGATACACCTTCACGGGCCC
CAAGAAGAAGCAAAAGACGATGCTGCTGCCGAACATTCCGCCCATCGCCAACCCCGTGGTCATGCGGGCC
CTGACGCAGGCCCGGAAGGTGGTGAACGCGATCATCAAGAAGTACGGAAGCCCCGTGTCGATCCACATCG
AACTGGCCCGGGACCTGTCGCAGACGTTCGACGAACGCCGCAAAACCAAGAAGGAACAGGATGAGAACCG
CAAGAAGAACGAAACGGCCATCCGCCAGCTGATGGAGTACGGACTGACGCTGAATCCGACGGGTCACGAC
ATCGTGAAATTCAAACTGTGGTCGGAGCAGAACGGCCGCTGCGCCTATTCGCTGCAGCCCATCGAAATCG
AGCGGCTCCTGGAACCGGGCTACACGGAGGTGGACCACGTCATTCCGTACTCGCGCTCCCTGGATGACTC
CTACACCAACAAGGTGCTGGTCCTCACGAAGGAGAATCGCGAGAAGGGTAACCGCATCCCGGCCGAGTAT
CTGGGCGTGGGCACGGAGCGCTGGCAGCAGTTCGAGACGTTTGTCCTGACGAACAAACAGTTCAGCAAGA
AGAAACGCGACCGGCTGCTGCGCCTGCATTACGACGAAAACGAGGAAACGGAGTTCAAGAACCGCAACCT
GAACGACACGCGCTACATCAGCCGGTTCTTCGCGAACTTCATCCGCGAGCACCTCAAGTTCGCGGAATCG
GACGATAAGCAGAAGGTGTACACCGTCAACGGCCGTGTGACGGCGCATCTGCGCTCGCGCTGGGAGTTCA
ACAAGAACCGCGAAGAATCGGATCTGCACCACGCCGTGGACGCCGTGATCGTGGCCTGCACGACCCCGTC
GGACATCGCCAAGGTGACCGCCTTCTATCAGCGCCGCGAGCAGAACAAGGAACTGGCCAAAAAGACCGAA
CCGCATTTCCCGCAGCCGTGGCCGCATTTTGCCGATGAGCTGCGCGCGCGCCTGTCGAAGCACCCGAAAG
AATCGATCAAGGCCCTGAACCTGGGGAACTATGACGACCAGAAGCTGGAGTCCCTGCAGCCCGTGTTCGT
CTCCCGGATGCCCAAGCGCAGCGTCACGGGCGCGGCCCATCAGGAAACGCTGCGCCGCTACGTGGGCATC
GACGAACGTTCGGGGAAGATTCAGACGGTGGTGAAAACCAAGCTGAGCGAAATCAAGCTCGATGCGTCGG
GCCACTTTCCCATGTACGGGAAGGAGAGCGATCCCCGTACCTACGAGGCGATCCGGCAGCGCCTGCTGGA
ACACAACAACGACCCCAAGAAAGCCTTTCAGGAGCCCCTCTACAAGCCGAAGAAGAACGGTGAGCCGGGC
CCGGTCATTCGGACCGTGAAGATCATCGACACGAAGAACCAGGTGATTCCGCTGAACGATGGGAAAACGG
TGGCCTACAACTCGAATATCGTGCGGGTGGACGTGTTCGAGAAGGACGGCAAGTACTACTGCGTCCCCGT
CTATACGATGGACATCATGAAGGGCATCCTGCCCAATAAGGCCATTGAGCCGAACAAGCCGTACAGCGAA
TGGAAGGAGATGACGGAGGACTACACGTTCCGGTTCTCGCTCTACCCCAACGATCTGATCCGCATCGAAC
TGCCGCGTGAAAAGATCATTAAGACGGCCGGCGGCGAGGAAATCAAAATCAAGGATCTCTTTGCGTACTA
CAAAACCATCCACTCGGGGACCGCCGGCCTGGAGCTGGTCAGCCACGACTGCTCGTTCAGCCTGTCCGGC
GTGGGTTCGCGCACGCTGAAGCGCTTTGAGAAGTACCAGGTGGACGTGCTGGGCAACATCTACAAAGTGC
GCGGCGAGAAGCGGGTGGGCCTGGCGAGCTCGGCCCACAGCAAGACCGGTGAGACGATTCGCCCGCTGCA
GTCGACGCGGGACTAGAAGCTTGGCTGTTTTGGCGGATGAGAGAAGATTTTCAGCCTGATACAGATTAAA
TCAGAACGCAGAAGCGGTCTGATAAAACAGAATTTGCCTGGCGGCAGTAGCGCGGTGGTCCCACCTGACC
CCATGCCGAACTCAGAAGTGAAACGCCGTAGCGCCGATGGTAGTGTGGGGTCTCCCCATGCGAGAGTAGG
GAACTGCCAGGCATCAAATAAAACGAAAGGCTCAGTCGAAAGACTGGGCCTTTCGTTTTATCTGTTGTTT
GTCGGTGAACGCTCTCCTGCTAGCGGGAGTATAACAGAAACCTTAAGGCCCGACCGCTTGACAAGGGCGC
GTGAGGTTTTTACGATAGCGCCGGATGCGGGGAAAAAGGGCTCCTTTTGGGGGGTTTTCCCCGCACCGGG
CGGACCTGGGCGGAGAGGAAACGCGGCAACTCGCCCGTCTCGGGTTCCCGCCCACGACCCTTAAGGAGGT
GTGAGGATTATGAATGGACCAATAATAATGACTAGAGAAGAAAGAATGAAGATTGTTCATGAAATTAAGG
AACGAATATTGGATAAATATGGGGATGATGTTAAGGCTATTGGTGTTTATGGCTCTCTTGGTCGTCAGAC
TGATGGGCCCTATTCGGATATTGAGATGATGTGTGTCATGTCAACAGAGGAAGCAGAGTTCAGCCATGAA
TGGACAACCGGTGAGTGGAAGGTGGAAGTGAATTTTTATAGCGAAGAGATTCTACTAGATTATGCATCTC
AGGTGGAATCAGATTGGCCGCTTACACATGGTCAATTTTTCTCTATTTTGCCGATTTATGATTCAGGTGG
ATACTTAGAGAAAGTGTATCAAACTGCTAAATCGGTAGAAGCCCAAAAGTTCCACGATGCGATTTGTGCC
CTTATCGTAGAAGAGCTGTTTGAATATGCAGGCAAATGGCGTAATATTCGTGTGCAAGGACCGACAACAT
TTCTACCATCCTTGACGGTACAGGTAGCAATGGCAGGTGCCATGTTGATTGGTCTGCATCATCGCATCTG
TTATACGACGAGCGCTTCGGTCTTAACTGAAGCAGTTAAGCAATCAGATCTTCCTTCAGGTTATGACCAT
CTGTGCCAGTTCGTAATGTCTGGTCAACTTTCCGACTCTGAGAAACTTCTGGAATCGCTAGAGAATTTCT
GGAATGGGATTCAGGAGTGGACAGAACGACACGGATATATAGTGGATGTGTCAAAACGCATACCATTTTG
ACAATTGCTGCAGACTAGATGGGGGTTGCCAGCGCCTCCAATTTTTCAAGTGAAATCTATAACGCCTGTT
GGCATGCCTCAGTTGACCCCATTGACCCTTCTCTCTGGAGGTGGTAGCTAGAGGGGAATGGTCCCACCCT
GGAGCCCCACCCCTTGCCAACCCTGGGCCCGGTATAATGCCGGGCAATGGGACGACCGGGCCCCCTGGGG
GCCCAAGGCGGCAGGGCCGCGTGAGGACCAAAAAGAGAGGCTCCCGCTGGGAGGGAACCCAAATTCCAGC
AACCTTTTCCTTCGCCTAAGGTTATCCCCTCCCAGCGGGAAAGGCAATAGGCGCCAAGGCGGCGCGCGGG
GGAGTGCCGTCTCCGACGCGCGAAACGGGAGGGGTTTATGCCCCAAGAAGGAGTTGAAGGGAAGAGCTAT
AAAGAACAGCCGGAAGGACTCACCGAGCGGGGCCGGGCCTTCCTCGAGGCCCTGGCCCGGAGGAAGCGGG
CGAGGGGCGAGGAGCTTCCGCCCCTCTACCTGAAGCTCCTGGAGGGGGCCGCGCCCCCGGAGAAGGGGGT
CCATGAGCCCCCGCCCGAGGAGGCGCCTCCCCCGGAGGACCTCCGCCGGAAGCTCCGGGAGGCGCCGCCT
TCCCCGGCCCTCCCCAACCGACAGGAGCTCTCCGCCTCCCCGCCCCCGCCCGAGATGAGGCGGGACGCCT
GGAGCCTCGCCGACCGCCTCCTGGAGGAGGGGGAGCGGCGGGGCACCCTGCCAGGGCTTTCCGAGCGGGA
GCGGAGGGTGTACCGGACCCTCCTCGCCCTGGGCCTCGAGGTCCTGGCCCGGAGGCTGGGCCCGGGGAGG
CCCTTGCCCAGGAACCTGTCCCAGGTCTCCTTCTTCGCCGTGAACGACGCCCTGGCCGTGGCCCTGGGAA
TCCCCCCGGCCTCCCTCTACCGGGTCCTGGCCTCCCTGGAGGCCAAGGGGCTCATCCGCCGGAGGGCCTG
GCGCACCCCGGCCACCCTCAAGGGCCGGACGGGGGTCTACGCCGGCGGGACCCTCTACGCCGTGCGCCTG
CCCCACCGGGAGGCCCGCCCCCGCCTGGACCCGGAGGACTTCCGCCACCCCTGGCGGGACCTGGAGGGGG
ACGCCCGTCAGGGGCGCACCGCCTGGAGCTTGAGAGAGTCATATACAAGTCCTCCTAAGGAGGACTCCGG
GGTCCTCCAGCTCCTCCTTCGGTTTTCGTTATCCCCTGGCGAAGCCGAAACTCCGTTAGCTTTAGACTCT
CTCACCGCCCTCCTCCGGGCCCGCCCCGCCGAGCGCCGGGCCCTGGTGGAGGCCCTCGCCCTCTCCCTGG
CCCGGGAGTTCCGGGACCCCGGGAGCGTGCGCTTCTACGCCTGGGTCCTCTGGAACGCCCTCCGGGCCGA
GCTCTACGGCCTGATGGAGGGGGCCCTCGAGGCCGTCGCCTGGGCGGTCCGGCGGGCGCGGGAGGCCGCG
GCCAAGGTCCTCTGGAGCCCGAGGGGCGAGGGGGTCCGGCGCCCCGGGGCCCTCCTCGCCCACCTCCTCC
GGGAGCGGGGCCTCCTGGAGCTCTTCCGCCAGGCCCCTCAGTGGCGGGTGGCGTAGGGCTCCCGCCGGGC
TAAGCTGGAGGTAGCCCATCCAGGGCCTCTGGGGGGTGGCTTGTGTATCAAGACTGGCTGTTCAAGGACT
GCCCAGGGGGCTGGCGCCTCCGCTACCGCCGGAACGGGGGCGGCTACGAGGCCTCCCGGGACGGTGAGAG
GTGGGAGAAGGTCCCCTCGGTCACGGAGGTTACGGGGCGCCTGAACAAGAACCTTCAGGACTGGGCCGTG
CGCCAGGTGGTGGAGTACCTCCAGGGGGAGCTGGTCCCGGGGGTACTGAGCTGTTGACAATTAATCATCC
GGCTCGTATAATGTGTGGAACGTCTTCTAAGGAGGTCACATATGACCATGATTACGGATTCACTGGCCGT
CGTTTTACAACGTCGTGACTGGGAAAACCCTGGCGTTACCCAACTTAATCGCCTTGCAGCACATCCCCCT
TTCGCCAGCTGGCGTAATAGCGAAGAGGCCCGCACCGATCGCCCTTCCCAACAGTTGCGCAGCCTGAATG
GCGAATAGGAAGACTAGTCATAGTTCCCCTGAGATTATCGCTGTGGTATAATATCATACCACAGCAATGA
TCTCAGGGTTACTATGATAAGGGCTTTCTGCCTAAGGCAGACTGACCCGCGGCGTTGGGGATCGCCTGTC
GCCCGCTTTTGGCGGGCATTCCCCATCCTTGCGCAAACTCAGACCTTGGCGGAAAACGCTAAGGTCTTTT
GGTACCACCGAATTCCGAGCGGTATCAGCTCACTCAAAGGCGGTAATACGGTTATCCACAGAATCAGGGG
ATAACGCAGGAAAGAACATGTGAGCAAAAGGCCAGCAAAAGGCCAGGAACCGTAAAAAGGCCGCGTTGCT
GGCGTTTTTCCATAGGCTCCGCCCCCCTGACGAGCATCACAAAAATCGACGCTCAAGTCAGAGGTGGCGA
AACCCGACAGGACTATAAAGATACCAGGCGTTTCCCCCTGGAAGCTCCCTCGTGCGCTCTCCTGTTCCGA
CCCTGCCGCTTACCGGATACCTGTCCGCCTTTCTCCCTTCGGGAAGCGTGGCGCTTTCTCATAGCTCACG
CTGTAGGTATCTCAGTTCGGTGTAGGTCGTTCGCTCCAAGCTGGGCTGTGTGCACGAACCCCCCGTTCAG
CCCGACCGCTGCGCCTTATCCGGTAACTATCGTCTTGAGTCCAACCCGGTAAGACACGACTTATCGCCAC
TGGCAGCAGCCACTGGTAACAGGATTAGCAGAGCGAGGTATGTAGGCGGTGCTACAGAGTTCTTGAAGTG
GTGGCCTAACTACGGCTACACTAGAAGAACAGTATTTGGTATCTGCGCTCTGCTGAAGCCAGTTACCTTC
GGAAAAAGAGTTGGTAGCTCTTGATCCGGCAAACAAACCACCGCTGGTAGCGGTGGTTTTTTTGTTTGCA
AGCAGCAGATTACGCGCAGAAAAAAAGGATCTCAAGAAGATCCTTTGATCTTTTCTACGGGGTCTGACGC
TCAGTGGA
Features (pLannotate 1.2.2; 6 found; start..end, strand, type, name):
   3536..3651    +  ncRNA          5S rRNA: Accession: RF00001 - 5S ribosomal RNA
   3655..3726    +  terminator     rrnB T1 terminator: transcription terminator T1 from the E. coli rrnB gene
   3930..4688    +  CDS            knt: KANU_BACSP - Also known as kan. Experimental evidence at protein level: Swiss-Prot protein existence level 1. Inactivates the antibiotic kanamycin by catalyzing the transfer of a nucleotidyl group from nucleoside triphosphates such as ATP to the 4'-hydroxyl group of the aminoglycoside. From Bacillus sp.
   6564..6593    +  promoter       trc promoter: strong E. coli promoter; hybrid between the trp and lac UV5 promoters
   6622..6795    +  CDS            lacZα: LacZα fragment of β-galactosidase; lacZ fragment
   7147..7735    -  rep_origin     ori: high-copy-number ColE1/pMB1/pBR322/pUC origin of replication
