[The description below was written by a language model from this plasmid's Addgene catalogue record and pLannotate feature annotations shown in this document.]
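Description:
pTTCC is an E. coli–Thermus thermophilus bacterial expression plasmid of 7,778 bp that carries a complete thermostable CRISPR-Cas9 genome editing system. It is built on the pLEI250.2 backbone, from which a BbsI site was removed so that BbsI could be reserved for spacer cloning. In E. coli it replicates from a high-copy ColE1/pUC-type origin. Selection in both hosts is by kanamycin, and the annotated marker is a Bacillus-type kanamycin nucleotidyltransferase (knt), an enzyme family commonly used as a heat-tolerant marker. The automated feature table does not annotate a Thermus replication origin, so the record does not show how the plasmid is maintained in T. thermophilus.

The payload has two parts. The first is a synthetic, codon-optimized Cas9 gene of about 3.3 kb derived from Geobacillus sp. LC300. It was cloned between NdeI and HindIII under the Pcel promoter. The annotation software did not detect this gene or its promoter, but the 5S rRNA fragment and rrnB T1 terminator annotated around position 3,500–3,700 would be consistent with termination downstream of such an insert. The second part is a 194 bp Geobacillus-derived gRNA scaffold driven by the trc promoter. A target-specific spacer is inserted between paired BbsI sites by restriction-ligation. The lacZα fragment annotated just downstream of the trc promoter appears to be a backbone remnant, and the record does not explain its relationship to the gRNA cassette.

A KpnI site accepts homologous recombination templates, so one plasmid can supply nuclease, guide and repair donor. This arrangement is intended for efficient genome editing in the extreme thermophile T. thermophilus.
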