Addgene plasmid #164264: pTTCC
Purpose: Expresses a thermostable Cas9 enzyme and gRNA in Thermus thermophilus
Depositing lab: Gudmundur Hreggvidsson. Depositing organization: Matís ltd. Publication: Efficient genome editing of an extreme thermophile, Thermus thermophilus, using a thermostable Cas9 variant. Adalsteinsson BT, Kristjansdottir T, Merre W, Helleux A, Dusaucy J, Tourigny M, Fridjonsson O, Hreggvidsson GO. Sci Rep. 2021 May 5;11(1):9586. doi: 10.1038/s41598-021-89029-2. PubMed 33953310.
Backbone
  Vector backbone: pLEI250.2
  Backbone manufacturer: Lei Wang, Universitat Stuttgart
  Backbone size w/o insert (bp): 5371
  Total vector size (bp): 7778
  Modifications to backbone: BbsI restriction site removed
  Vector type: Bacterial Expression
Growth in bacteria
  Bacterial resistance: Kanamycin, 50 μg/mL
  Growth temperature: 37°C
  Growth strain: NEB Stable
  Growth instructions: use 30 ug/ml kanamycin for selection in E. coli; use 23 ug/ml for selection in T. thermophilus
  Copy number: Unknown
Gene/Insert 1
  Gene/Insert name: Cas9
  Species: Synthetic; Synthesized, codon optimized Cas9 gene from Geobacillus sp. LC300
  Insert size (bp): 3264
  GenBank ID: AKU27017.1
  Promoter: Pcel
  Cloning method: Restriction Enzyme; 5′ cloning site NdeI (not destroyed); 3′ cloning site HindIII (not destroyed)
  Sequencing primers: 5′ NA
Gene/Insert 2
  Gene/Insert name: gRNA scaffold
  Species: Synthetic; Geobacillus sp. LC300 derived gRNA; spacer cloned between BbsI restriction sites
  Insert size (bp): 194
  Promoter: trc
  Cloning method: Gibson Cloning
  Sequencing primers: 5′ NA
Terms and licenses: Academic/Nonprofit Terms; Industry Terms: Not Available to Industry
Depositor comments: The plasmid carries a thermostable CRISPR-Cas9 genome editing system - i.e., a Cas9 enzyme and associated gRNA. It was designed for genome editing in Thermus thermophilus. A spacer can be inserted by restriction ligation cloning via BbsI restriction site, as explained in supplementary document. Homologous recombination constructs can be cloned via KpnI restriction site.
How to cite: pTTCC was a gift from Gudmundur Hreggvidsson (Addgene plasmid # 164264 ; http://n2t.net/addgene:164264 ; RRID:Addgene_164264)
